>Addgene plasmid #210150 | pRH3040 | addgene full sequence | sequence record 415838 | Addgene NGS Result
GCTGCTTGGCGGTCGAGTTTATCATTATCAATACTGCCATTTCAAAGAATACGTAAATAATTAATAGTAG
TGATTTTCCTAACTTTATTTAGTCAAAAAATTAGCCTTTTAATTCTGCTGTAACCCGTACATGCCCAAAA
TAGGGGGCGGGTTACACAGAATATATAACATCGTAGGTGTCTGGGTGAACAGTTTATTCCTGGCATCCAC
TAAATATAATGGAGCCCGCTTTTTAAGCTGGCATCCAGAAAAAAAAAGAATCCCAGCACCAAAATATTGT
TTTCTTCACCAACCATCAGTTCATAGGTCCATTCTCTTAGCGCAACTACAGAGAACAGGGGCACAAACAG
GCAAAAAACGGGCACAACCTCAATGGAGTGATGCAACCTGCCTGGAGTAAATGATGACACAAGGCAATTG
ACCCACGCATGTATCTATCTCATTTTCTTACACCTTCTATTACCTTCTGCTCTCTCTGATTTGGAAAAAG
CTGAAAAAAAAGGTTGAAACCAGTTCCCTGAAATTATTCCCCTACTTGACTAATAAGTATATAAAGACGG
TAGGTATTGATTGTAATTCTGTAAATCTATTTCTTAAACTTCTTAAATTCTACTTTTATAGTTAGTCTTT
TTTTTAGTTTTAAAACACCAAGAACTTAGTTTCGACGGATCTGCAGGAATTCGATATCAAGCTTATCGAT
ACCGTCGACCTCGAGAATGGCTGCCGTCACATTACATCTAAGAGCTGAAACTAAACCCCTAGAGGCACGT
GCTGCCTTAACACCTACCACGGTTAAAAAACTGATAGCTAAGGGCTTCAAAATATATGTAGAGGACAGTC
CACAATCTACTTTCAATATTAACGAATATCGTCAAGCAGGTGCCATTATAGTGCCTGCAGGTTCATGGAA
AACCGCTCCACGCGACAGAATCATTATAGGTTTGAAGGAAATGCCTGAAACCGATACTTTCCCTCTAGTC
CACGAACACATCCAGTTTGCTCACTGCTACAAAGACCAAGCTGGGTGGCAAAATGTCCTTATGAGATTTA
TTAAGGGACACGGTACTCTATATGATTTGGAATTTTTGGAAAATGACCAAGGTAGAAGAGTTGCTGCCTT
TGGATTTTACGCTGGGTTCGCAGGTGCAGCCCTTGGTGTAAGAGACAGGGCATTCAAGCAAACGCATTCT
GACGATGAAGACTTGCCTGCAGTGTCGCCTTACCCCAATGAAAAGGCATTGGTTAAAGATGTTACCAAAG
ATTATAAAGAAGCCTTAGCCACCGGAGCCAGAAAGCCAACCGTGTTAATCATTGGTGCGCTAGGAAGATG
TGGTTCCGGTGCCATCGATCTGTTGCACAAAGTTGGTATTCCAGATGCTAACATATTAAAATGGGATATC
AAAGAAACTTCCCGTGGTGGTCCCTTTGACGAAATTCCACAAGCTGATATTTTTATCAATTGTATATATC
TATCGAAGCCAATTGCTCCTTTCACTAACATGGAGAAACTGAATAATCCTAACAGAAGACTAAGGACCGT
GGTGGACGTATCAGCAGACACTACCAACCCTCACAACCCCATCCCAATATACACTGTGGCTACTGTGTTT
AACAAACCTACCGTTCTGGTACCTACCACTGCCGGGCCTAAATTATCTGTCATCTCTATTGATCACTTGC
CTTCTTTGCTGCCAAGAGAAGCTTCAGAATTTTTCTCTCATGATCTCTTACCATCTTTAGAGCTCCTACC
TCAAAGAAAAACTGCTCCTGTCTGGGTTAGAGCCAAGAAATTGTTCGATAGACATTGCGCTCGTGTTAAA
AGATCTTCAAGATTGGGTCGACGGATCCCCGGGTTAATTAACAGTAAAGGAGAAGAACTTTTCACTGGAG
TTGTCCCAATTCTTGTTGAATTAGATGGTGATGTTAATGGGCACAAATTTTCTGTCAGTGGAGAGGGTGA
AGGTGATGCAACATACGGAAAACTTACCCTTAAATTTATTTGCACTACTGGAAAACTACCTGTTCCATGG
CCAACACTTGTCACTACTTTCACTTATGGTGTTCAATGCTTTTCAAGATACCCAGATCATATGAAACGGC
ATGACTTTTTCAAGAGTGCCATGCCCGAAGGTTATGTACAGGAAAGAACTATATTTTTCAAAGATGACGG
GAACTACAAGACACGTGCTGAAGTCAAGTTTGAAGGTGATACCCTTGTTAATAGAATCGAGTTAAAAGGT
ATTGATTTTAAAGAAGATGGAAACATTCTTGGACACAAATTGGAATACAACTATAACTCACACAATGTAT
ACATCATGGCAGACAAACAAAAGAATGGAATCAAAGTTAACTTCAAAATTAGACACAACATTGAAGATGG
AAGCGTTCAACTAGCAGACCATTATCAACAAAATACTCCAATTGGCGATGGCCCTGTCCTTTTACCAGAC
AACCATTACCTGTCCACACAATCTGCCCTTTCGAAAGATCCCAACGAAAAGAGAGACCACATGGTCCTTC
TTGAGTTTGTAACAGCTGCTGGGATTACACATGGCATGGATGAACTATACAAATAGGGCGCGCCACTTCT
AAATAAGCGAATTTCTTATGATTTATGATTTTTATTATTAAATAAGTTATAAAAAAAATAAGTGTATACA
AATTTTAAAGTGACTCTTAGGTTTTAAAACGAAAATTCTTATTCTTGAGTAACTCTTTCCTGTAGGTCAG
GTTGCTTTCTCAGGTATAGTATGAGGTCGCTCTTATTGACCACACCTCTACCGGCAGCCCTATAGTGAGT
CGTATTACGCGCGCTCACTGGCCGTCGTTTTACAACGTCGTGACTGGGAAAACCCTGGCGTTACCCAACT
TAATCGCCTTGCAGCACATCCCCCTTTCGCCAGCTGGCGTAATAGCGAAGAGGCCCGCACCGATCGCCCT
TCCCAACAGTTGCGCAGCCTGAATGGCGAATGG
[124 nt withheld, positions 2974-3097]
C
[91 nt withheld, positions 3099-3189]
A
[49 nt withheld, positions 3191-3239]
CCTTTGACGTTGGAGTCCACGTTCTTT
[37 nt withheld, positions 3267-3303]
ACCCTATCTCGGTCTATTCTTTTGATTTATAAGGGATTTTGCCGATTTCGGCCTATTGGTTAAAAAATGA
GCTGATTTAACAAAAATTTAACGCGAATTTTAACAAAATATTAACGCTTACAATTTCCTGATGCGGTATT
TTCTCCTTACGCATCTGTGCGGTATTTCACACCGCATAGATCTTATGTATGAAATTCTTAAAAAAGGACA
CCTGTAAGCGTTGATTTCTATGTATGAAGTCCACATTTGATGTAATCATAACAAAGCCTAAAAAATAGGT
ATATCATTTTATAATTATTTGCTGTACAAGTATATCAATAAACTTATATATTACTTGTTTTCTAGATAAG
CTTCGTAACCGACAGTTTCTAACTTTTGTGCTTTGACAAGAACTTCTTCTTCTTGCTTTAATAAAAACTG
TTCCATTTTCGTTGTATAACTTGAATCATAAGCGCCAAGCAGTCTGACAGCCAACAGCGCAGCGTTCGTA
CTATTATTAATAGCGACGGTAGCTACTGGAACACCTCTAGGCATTTGCACAATTGAATGTAAAGAATCTA
CTCCATCTAGACAAGAACCTTTTACGGGCACACCGATGACAGGAAGTGGTGTCATTGCAGCCACCATACC
TGGCAAGTGAGCAGCCCCACCAGCTCCAGCGATAATTGTTTTAATTCCACGCTTGCTTGCGGAAATAGCA
TATGCTGACATCCTATGTGGAGTTCTATGAGCAGAGACTATTGTCACTTCAAATGGAACGCCAAAATCTT
TTAAAACCGCACATGCGGCAGACATTACCGGCAAGTCAGAGTCTGATCCCATGATGATTCCAACCAATGG
TTTGACCATTGCTTCCAAGTCCAACTTTTGAGCGACAGAGATTTTGATTGGAATATCAGTTCTACCTGTA
ATGTAGTTCAGCCTTTGTTCACATTCCGCCATACTGGAGGCAATAATATTTATGTGACCTACTTTTCTGT
TAGGTCTAGACTCTTTTCCATATAAGTACACTGAGGAACCTGGAGTCGCCAATGCTCTTTCGCAAGTTTC
TAGCTCTTTATCTTTTGTATGTTTGTCTCCAAGAACATTTAGCATAATGGCGTTCGTTGTAATGGTGGAG
AAAGATGTGAAATTCTTTGGCATTGGCAAATCCAATATTGATCTCAAATGAGCTTCAAATTGAGAAGTGA
CGCAAGCATCAATGGTATAATGTCCAGAGTTGTGAGGCCTTGGGGCAATTTCGTTAATAAGCAATTCCCC
TGTTTCTAAATAGAACATTTCCACACCAAATATACCACAACCGGGAAAAGATTTGATTGCATTTTCTGCC
AACAACTTCGCCTTAAGTTGAACGGAGTCCGGAACTCTAGCAGGCGCATAACATAAGTCACAAATATTGT
CCTTGTGGATAGTCTCTACAATTGGGTAAGAAAACACTAAACCGTTAACAGACCTCACAATCATGACTGC
TAATTCTTTAGTAAATGGTGCCCATTTTTCGGCGTACAAAGGACGATCCTTCAGTACTTCCAAAGCTTCC
GGAATCATTTCCTTATTCTTTACAACGAAGTTACCTCTTCCATCGTATGCCAAAGTCCTCGACTTCAAGA
CGAATGGAAAACCCAAATCTCTTCCAACATTCAATAGGGACGTCTCACTGGCTTGTTCCACAGGAACACT
TTGGGTAACTGCTATACCATTTTTGATTAAATGCTCTTTTTGAATATATTTGTCTTGTATCAATCTGATT
GTTTCTGGAGAAGGGTAAATTTTTAATTTGGGATGTTTTACTTGAAGATTCTTTAGTGTAGGAACATCAA
CATGCTCAATCTCAATCGTTAGCACATCACATTTTTCAGCTAGTTTTTCGATATCAAGAGGATTGGAAAA
GGAGCCATTAACGTGGTCATTGGAGTTGCTTATTTGTTTGGCAGGAGAATTTTCAGCATCTAGTATTACC
GTCTTAATGTTGAGCCTGTTTGCTGCCTCAACAATCATACGTCCCAATTGTCCCCCTCCTAATATACCAA
CTGTTCTAGAATCCATACTTGATTGTTTTGTCCGATTTTCTTGTTTTTCTTGATTGTTATAGTAGGATGT
ACTTAGAAGAGAGATCCAACGATTTTACGCACCAATTTATACATGAAATGCTCCATAATATTGTCCATTT
AGTTCTTAATAAAAGGTCAGCAAGAGTCAATCACTTAGTATTACCCGGTTCGTAGCCATGCAACAAGAGT
CATTTGTCAGCATAGCTGTAATAATCAATCATGACGTAAGAAATGTATCATAATTAAAAGTTGTTAAAGA
TGTCAGTGTTATGTTGGTGTTACAAAATTCTCGGCTTCTCACTAATATTTAATATCTCTTAAATTTTATC
TGTCTTTGATTCTTTTAAGAAAAGTTATGTATTATTCAAGAATTAATTCAGATCTATTCTTTTGATTTAT
AAGGGATTTTGCCGATTTCGGCCTATTGGTTAAAAAATGAGCTGATTTAACAAAAATTTAACGCGAATTT
TAACAAAATATTAACGCTTACAATTTCCTGATGCGGTATTTTCTCCTTACGCATCTGTGCGGTATTTCAC
ACCGCATATGGTGCACTCTCAGTACAATCTGCTCTGATGCCGCATAGTTAAGCCAGCCCCGACACCCGCC
AACACCCGCTGACGCGCCCTGACGGGCTTGTCTGCTCCCGGCATCCGCTTACAGACAAGCTGTGACCGTC
TCCGGGAGCTGCATGTGTCAGAGGTTTTCACCGTCATCACCGAAACGCGCGAGACGAAAGGGCCTCGTGA
TACGCCTATTTTTATAGGTTAATGTCATGATCTTTTTGTGTGGTGCCCTCCTCCTTGTCAATATTAATGT
TAAAGTGCAATTCTTTTTCCTTATCACGTTGAGCCATTAGTATCAATTTGCTTACCTGTATTCCTTTACA
TCCTCCTTTTTCTCCTTCTTGATAAATGTATGTAGATTGCGTATATAGTTTCGTCTACCCTATGAACATA
TTCCATTTTGTAATTTCGTGTCGTTTCTATTATGAATTTCATTTATAAAGTTTATGTACAAATATCATAA
AAAAAGAGAATCTTTTTAAGCAAGGATTTTCTTAACTTCTTCGGCGACAGCATCACCGACTTCGGTGGTA
CTGTTGGAACCACCTAAATCACCAGTTCTGATACCTGCATCCAAAACCTTTTTAACTGCATCTTCAATGG
CCTTACCTTCTTCAGGCAAGTTCAATGACAATTTCAACATCATTGCAGCAGACAAGATAGTGGCGATAGG
GTTGACCTTATTCTTTGGCAAATCTGGAGCAGAACCGTGGCATGGTTCGTACAAACCAAATGCGGTGTTC
TTGTCTGGCAAAGAGGCCAAGGACGCAGATGGCAACAAACCCAAGGAACCTGGGATAACGGAGGCTTCAT
CGGAGATGATATCACCAAACATGTTGCTGGTGATTATAATACCATTTAGGTGGGTTGGGTTCTTAACTAG
GATCATGGCGGCAGAATCAATCAATTGATGTTGAACCTTCAATGTAGGGAATTCGTTCTTGATGGTTTCC
TCCACAGTTTTTCTCCATAATCTTGAAGAGGCCAAAACATTAGCTTTATCCAAGGACCAAATAGGCAATG
GTGGCTCATGTTGTAGGGCCATGAAAGCGGCCATTCTTGTGATTCTTTGCACTTCTGGAACGGTGTATTG
TTCACTATCCCAAGCGACACCATCACCATCGTCTTCCTTTCTCTTACCAAAGTAAATACCTCCCACTAAT
TCTCTGACAACAACGAAGTCAGTACCTTTAGCAAATTGTGGCTTGATTGGAGATAAGTCTAAAAGAGAGT
CGGATGCAAAGTTACATGGTCTTAAGTTGGCGTACAATTGAAGTTCTTTACGGATTTTTAGTAAACCTTG
TTCAGGTCTAACACTACCGGTACCCCATTTAGGACCACCCACAGCACCTAACAAAACGGCATCAGCCTTC
TTGGAGGCTTCCAGCGCCTCATCTGGAAGTGGAACACCTGTAGCATCGATAGCAGCACCACCAATTAAAT
GATTTTCGAAATCGAACTTGACATTGGAACGAACATCAGAAATAGCTTTAAGAACCTTAATGGCTTCGGC
TGTGATTTCTTGACCAACGTGGTCACCTGGCAAAACGACGATCTTCTTAGGGGCAGACATTAGAATGGTA
TATCCTTGAAATATATATATATATATTGCTGAAATGTAAAAGGTAAGAAAAGTTAGAAAGTAAGACGATT
GCTAACCACCTATTGGAAAAAACAATAGGTCCTTAAATAATATTGTCAACTTCAAGTATTGTGATGCAAG
CATTTAGTCATGAACGCTTCTCTATTCTATATGAAAAGCCGGTTCCGGCGCTCTCACCTTTCCTTTTTCT
CCCAATTTTTCAGTTGAAAAAGGTATATGCGTCAGGCGACCTCTGAAATTAACAAAAAATTTCCAGTCAT
CGAATTTGATTCTGTGCGATAGCGCCCCTGTGTGTTCTCGTTATGTTGAGGAAAAAAATAATGGTTGCTA
AGAGATTCGAACTCTTGCATCTTACGATACCTGAGTATTCCCACAGTTAACTGCGGTCAAGATATTTCTT
GAATCAGGCGCCTTAGACCGCTCGGCCAAACAACCAATTACTTGTTGAGAAATAGAGTATAATTATCCTA
TAAATATAACGTTTTTGAACACACATGAACAAGGAAGTACAGGAGACGTCAGGTGGCACTTTTCGGGGAA
ATGTGCGCGGAACCCCTATTTGTTTATTTTTCTAAATACATTCAAATATGTATCCGCTCATGAGACAATA
ACCCTGATAAATGCTTCAATAATATTGAAAAAGGAAGAGTATGAGTATTCAACATTTCCGTGTCGCCCTT
ATTCCCTTTTTTGCGGCATTTTGCCTTCCTGTTTTTGCTCACCCAGAAACGCTGGTGAAAGTAAAAGATG
CTGAAGATCAGTTGGGTGCACGAGTGGGTTACATCGAACTGGATCTCAACAGCGGTAAGATCCTTGAGAG
TTTTCGCCCCGAAGAACGTTTTCCAATGATGAGCACTTTTAAAGTTCTGCTATGTGGCGCGGTATTATCC
CGTATTGACGCCGGGCAAGAGCAACTCGGTCGCCGCATACACTATTCTCAGAATGACTTGGTTGAGTACT
CACCAGTCACAGAAAAGCATCTTACGGATGGCATGACAGTAAGAGAATTATGCAGTGCTGCCATAACCAT
GAGTGATAACACTGCGGCCAACTTACTTCTGACAACGATCGGAGGACCGAAGGAGCTAACCGCTTTTTTG
CACAACATGGGGGATCATGTAACTCGCCTTGATCGTTGGGAACCGGAGCTGAATGAAGCCATACCAAACG
ACGAGCGTGACACCACGATGCCTGTAGCAATGGCAACAACGTTGCGCAAACTATTAACTGGCGAACTACT
TACTCTAGCTTCCCGGCAACAATTAATAGACTGGATGGAGGCGGATAAAGTTGCAGGACCACTTCTGCGC
TCGGCCCTTCCGGCTGGCTGGTTTATTGCTGATAAATCTGGAGCCGGTGAGCGTGGGTCTCGCGGTATCA
TTGCAGCACTGGGGCCAGATGGTAAGCCCTCCCGTATCGTAGTTATCTACACGACGGGGAGTCAGGCAAC
TATGGATGAACGAAATAGACAGATCGCTGAGATAGGTGCCTCACTGATTAAGCATTGGTAACTGTCAGAC
CAAGTTTACTCATATATACTTTAGATTGATTTAAAACTTCATTTTTAATTTAAAAGGATCTAGGTGAAGA
TCCTTTTTGATAATCTCATGACCAAAATCCCTTAACGTGAGTTTTCGTTCCACTGAGCGTCAGACCCCGT
AGAAAAGATCAAAGGATCTTCTTGAGATCCTTTTTTTCTGCGCGTAATCTGCTGCTTGCAAACAAAAAAA
CCACCGCTACCAGCGGTGGTTTGTTTGCCGGATCAAGAGCTACCAACTCTTTTTCCGAAGGTAACTGGCT
TCAGCAGAGCGCAGATACCAAATACTGTTCTTCTAGTGTAGCCGTAGTTAGGCCACCACTTCAAGAACTC
TGTAGCACCGCCTACATACCTCGCTCTGCTAATCCTGTTACCAGTGGCTGCTGCCAGTGGCGATAAGTCG
TGTCTTACCGGGTTGGACTCAAGACGATAGTTACCGGATAAGGCGCAGCGGTCGGGCTGAACGGGGGGTT
CGTGCACACAGCCCAGCTTGGAGCGAACGACCTACACCGAACTGAGATACCTACAGCGTGAGCTATGAGA
AAGCGCCACGCTTCCCGAAGGGAGAAAGGCGGACAGGTATCCGGTAAGCGGCAGGGTCGGAACAGGAGAG
CGCACGAGGGAGCTTCCAGGGGGAAACGCCTGGTATCTTTATAGTCCTGTCGGGTTTCGCCACCTCTGAC
TTGAGCGTCGATTTTTGTGATGCTCGTCAGGGGGGCGGAGCCTATGGAAAAACGCCAGCAACGCGGCCTT
TTTACGGTTCCTGGCCTTTTGCTGGCCTTTTGCTCACATGTTCTTTCCTGCGTTATCCCCTGATTCTGTG
GATAACCGTATTACCGCCTTTGAGTGAGCTGATACCGCTCGCCGCAGCCGAACGACCGAGCGCAGCGAGT
CAGTGAGCGAGGAAGCGGAAGAGCGCCCAATACGCAAACCGCCTCTCCCCGCGCGTTGGCCGATTCATTA
ATGCAGCTGGCACGACAGGTTTCCCGACTGGAAAGCGGGCAGTGAGCGCAACGCAATTAATGTGAGTTAG
CTCACTCATTAGGCACCCCAGGCTTTACACTTTATGCTTCCGGCTCGTATGTTGTGTGGAATTGTGAGCG
GATAACAATTTCACACAGGAAACAGCTATGACCATGATTACGCCAAGCGCGCAATTAACCCTCACTAAAG
GGAACAAAAGCTGGAGCTCCACCGCGGTGGCGGCC
Features (pLannotate 1.2.2; 25 found; start..end, strand, type, name):
     22..665     +  promoter       GAP promoter: S. cerevisiae TDH3; promoter for glyceraldehyde-3-phosphate dehydrogenase
    671..715     +  misc_feature   MCS (fragment): pBluescript multiple cloning site
    717..1835    +  CDS            LYS1: LYS1_YEAST - Experimental evidence at protein level: Swiss-Prot protein existence level 1. Catalyzes the NAD(+)-dependent cleavage of saccharopine to L- lysine and 2-oxoglutarate, the final step in the alpha-aminoadipate (AAA) pathway for lysine biosynthesis. From Saccharomyces cerevisiae (strain ATCC 204508 / S288c) (Baker's yeast).
   1863..2576    +  CDS            GFP: Aequoria victoria green fluorescent protein
   2597..2784    +  terminator     ADH1 terminator: S. cerevisiae ADH1; transcription terminator for the S. cerevisiae alcohol dehydrogenase 1 (ADH1) gene
   2789..2807    -  promoter       T7 promoter: promoter for bacteriophage T7 RNA polymerase
   2815..2970    +  CDS            lacZα (fragment): LacZα fragment of β-galactosidase; lacZ fragment
   2974..3402    +  rep_origin     f1 ori (sequence partly withheld): f1 bacteriophage origin of replication; arrow indicates direction of (+) strand synthesis
   3430..3481    -  misc_feature   bom (fragment): basis of mobility region from pBR322
   3637..5349    -  CDS            ADE2: PUR6_YEAST - Experimental evidence at protein level: Swiss-Prot protein existence level 1. From Saccharomyces cerevisiae (strain ATCC 204508 / S288c) (Baker's yeast).
   5350..5725    -  promoter       ADE2 promoter: S. cerevisiae ADE2
   5736..5849    +  rep_origin     f1 ori (fragment): f1 bacteriophage origin of replication; arrow indicates direction of (+) strand synthesis
   5850..5949    -  misc_feature   bom (fragment): basis of mobility region from pBR322
   6051..6086    -  CDS            rop (fragment): Rop protein, which maintains plasmids at low copy number; rop
   6399..7493    -  CDS            LEU2: 3-isopropylmalate dehydrogenase, required for leucine biosynthesis; S. cerevisiae LEU2; yeast auxotrophic marker
   7494..7901    -  promoter       LEU2 promoter: S. cerevisiae LEU2
   8069..8173    +  promoter       AmpR promoter: bla
   8174..9034    +  CDS            AmpR: β-lactamase; bla; confers resistance to ampicillin, carbenicillin, and related antibiotics
   9205..9793    +  rep_origin     ori: high-copy-number ColE1/pMB1/pBR322/pUC origin of replication
   9976..10068   +  CDS            lacI (fragment): lac repressor; lacI; The lac repressor binds to the lac operator to inhibit transcription in E. coli. This inhibition can be relieved by adding lactose or isopropyl-β-D-thiogalactopyranoside (IPTG).
  10081..10102   +  protein_bind   CAP binding site: CAP binding activates transcription in the presence of cAMP. E. coli catabolite activator protein
  10117..10147   +  promoter       lac promoter: promoter for the E. coli lac operon
  10155..10171   +  protein_bind   lac operator: The lac repressor binds to the lac operator to inhibit transcription in E. coli. This inhibition can be relieved by adding lactose or isopropyl-β-D-thiogalactopyranoside (IPTG). lac repressor encoded by lacI
  10216..10234   +  promoter       T3 promoter: promoter for bacteriophage T3 RNA polymerase
  10247..3       +  misc_feature   MCS (fragment) (across the origin): pBluescript multiple cloning site
