[The description below was written by a language model from this plasmid's Addgene catalogue record and pLannotate feature annotations shown in this document.]
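Description:
pRH3040 is a yeast integrating plasmid (YIp) of about 10.3 kb, built on the pRH3022 backbone by Gibson cloning, for expressing a GFP-tagged mutant of the Saccharomyces cerevisiae lysine biosynthesis enzyme Lys1. It is propagated in E. coli through a high-copy ColE1/pUC-type origin with ampicillin selection (AmpR/β-lactamase). The feature table shows no yeast replication origin or centromere, consistent with the YIp designation, so stable maintenance in yeast depends on chromosomal integration. Two yeast markers are present, each with its own promoter: ADE2 and LEU2. The "ADE2-LEU2" naming suggests that ADE2 provides homology for targeting and LEU2 provides selection, but the record does not spell out the integration strategy. The remaining elements are pBluescript-derived: an f1 origin, lacZα and lac promoter/operator remnants, T7 and T3 promoters, MCS fragments, and fragments of bom and rop.

The payload is a single expression cassette in which the strong constitutive TDH3 (GAP) promoter drives the LYS1 open reading frame carrying the W151R substitution, followed downstream by GFP (a C-terminal fusion, according to the construct name) and ending at the ADH1 terminator. Lys1 is saccharopine dehydrogenase, which catalyses the final step of the α-aminoadipate pathway to lysine.

According to the deposit, the construct belongs to a set of protein quality control substrates and matched controls, from work on the systematic discovery of proteins that remain functional yet are degraded. The GFP tag offers a fluorescent measure of Lys1-W151R abundance, suited to following its stability and degradation in different yeast backgrounds. The record does not state which degradation pathway acts on this mutant.
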