Addgene plasmid #210150: pRH3040
Purpose: Protein quality control substrate and associated control YIp ADE2-LEU2 pTDH3::lys1-W151R-GFP::tADH1
Depositing lab: Randy Hampton. Depositing organization: University of California, San Diego (UCSD). Publication: Exploring the "misfolding problem" by systematic discovery and analysis of functional-but-degraded proteins. Flagg MP, Lam B, Lam DK, Le TM, Kao A, Slaiwa YI, Hampton RY. Mol Biol Cell. 2023 Dec 1;34(13):ar125. doi: 10.1091/mbc.E23-06-0248. Epub 2023 Sep 20. PubMed 37729018.
Backbone
  Vector backbone: pRH3022
  Vector type: Yeast Expression
Growth in bacteria
  Bacterial resistance: Ampicillin, 100 μg/mL
  Growth temperature: 37°C
  Growth strain: DH5alpha
  Copy number: High Copy
Gene/Insert
  Gene/Insert name: YIp ADE2-LEU2 pTDH3::lys1-W151R-GFP::tADH1
  Species: S. cerevisiae (budding yeast)
  Mutation: W151R
  Entrez Gene: LYS1 (a.k.a. YIR034C)
  Cloning method: Gibson Cloning
Terms and licenses: Academic/Nonprofit Terms; Industry Terms: Not Available to Industry
How to cite: pRH3040 was a gift from Randy Hampton (Addgene plasmid # 210150 ; http://n2t.net/addgene:210150 ; RRID:Addgene_210150)
